Addgene plasmid #41115: pOPINS3C
Purpose: (Empty Backbone)
Depositing lab: Ray Owens. Depositing organization: University of Oxford. Publication: High throughput construction and small scale expression screening of multi-tag vectors in Escherichia coli. Bird LE. Methods. 2011 Sep;55(1):29-37. Epub 2011 Aug 10. 10.1016/j.ymeth.2011.08.002 PubMed 21856427.
Backbone
  Vector backbone: ptriex2
  Backbone manufacturer: Merck
  Vector type: Mammalian Expression, Bacterial Expression, Insect Expression
Growth in bacteria
  Bacterial resistance: Ampicillin, 100 μg/mL
  Growth temperature: 37°C
  Growth strain: DH5alpha
  Copy number: Unknown
Gene/Insert
  Cloning method: Ligation Independent Cloning
Terms and licenses: Academic/Nonprofit Terms; Industry Terms: Not Available to Industry
Depositor comments: There is a minor gap between depositor's reference sequence and Addgene's quality control sequence. The gap does not affect SUMO ORF.
How to cite: pOPINS3C was a gift from Ray Owens (Addgene plasmid # 41115 ; http://n2t.net/addgene:41115 ; RRID:Addgene_41115)
