[The description below was written by a language model from this plasmid's Addgene catalogue record and pLannotate feature annotations shown in this document.]
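Description:
pOPINS3C is an empty, multi-host expression backbone derived from pTriEx2, designed so that a single clone can be tested in E. coli, insect cells and mammalian cells. It is maintained in E. coli through a high-copy ColE1/pUC-type origin and selected with ampicillin via the β-lactamase gene. Inserts are introduced by ligation-independent cloning, and the vector belongs to a set of multi-tag plasmids built for high-throughput construction and small-scale expression screening.

Three promoter systems are stacked upstream of one coding region. These are a CMV enhancer/chicken β-actin promoter with a chimeric intron for mammalian cells, a T7 promoter with an adjacent lac operator for IPTG-regulated expression in T7 polymerase-bearing bacteria, and the baculovirus p10 promoter for insect cells. Downstream of these lies a yeast SMT3 (SUMO) open reading frame that serves as an N-terminal fusion partner, generally used to improve solubility and yield. The name suggests a 3C protease cleavage site following SUMO, but no such site, nor any affinity tag, is annotated in the feature table.

After the SUMO sequence comes a lac promoter/operator-driven lacZα cassette. Its position suggests it is a stuffer displaced by the insert, allowing blue/white discrimination of recombinants, although the record does not say so explicitly. The unit ends with a rabbit β-globin poly(A) signal and a T7 terminator.

Baculovirus lef2/ORF603 and ORF1629 recombination regions flank the cassette, permitting transfer into a baculovirus genome by homologous recombination. A loxP site is also present. The depositor notes a minor gap between the reference and quality-control sequences that does not affect the SUMO reading frame.
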