Features (pLannotate 1.2.2; 23 found; start..end, strand, type, name):
      4..39      +  CDS            lef2 (fragment): baculovirus late expression factor 2
    181..1008    +  misc_recomb    baculovirus recombination region (lef2/ORF603): contains ORF603 and part of lef2
   1020..1078    +  misc_recomb    baculovirus recombination region (ORF603) (fragment): contains ORF603 and part of lef2
   1140..1443    +  enhancer       CMV enhancer: human cytomegalovirus immediate early enhancer
   1449..1726    +  promoter       chicken β-actin promoter: No description available
   1727..1862    +  intron         hybrid intron (fragment): hybrid between chicken β-actin (CBA) and minute virus of mice (MMV) introns (Gray et al., 2011)
   1951..2081    +  intron         chimeric intron (fragment): chimera between introns from chicken β-actin and rabbit β-globin
   2150..2168    +  promoter       T7 promoter: promoter for bacteriophage T7 RNA polymerase
   2169..2193    +  protein_bind   lac operator: The lac repressor binds to the lac operator to inhibit transcription in E. coli. This inhibition can be relieved by adding lactose or isopropyl-β-D-thiogalactopyranoside (IPTG). lac repressor encoded by lacI
   2209..2318    +  promoter       p10 promoter: baculovirus promoter for expression in insect cells
   2360..2644    +  CDS            SMT3 (fragment): SMT3_YEAST - Experimental evidence at protein level: Swiss-Prot protein existence level 1. Not known; suppressor of MIF2 mutations. From Saccharomyces cerevisiae (strain ATCC 204508 / S288c) (Baker's yeast).
   2723..2744    +  protein_bind   CAP binding site: CAP binding activates transcription in the presence of cAMP. E. coli catabolite activator protein
   2759..2789    +  promoter       lac promoter: promoter for the E. coli lac operon
   2797..2813    +  protein_bind   lac operator: The lac repressor binds to the lac operator to inhibit transcription in E. coli. This inhibition can be relieved by adding lactose or isopropyl-β-D-thiogalactopyranoside (IPTG). lac repressor encoded by lacI
   2833..3006    +  CDS            lacZα: LacZα fragment of β-galactosidase; lacZ fragment
   3041..3109    +  CDS            HBB (fragment): HBB_PONPY - Experimental evidence at transcript level: Swiss-Prot protein existence level 2. Involved in oxygen transport from the lung to the various peripheral tissues. From Pongo pygmaeus (Bornean orangutan).
   3184..3239    +  polyA_signal   β-globin poly(A) signal: rabbit β-globin polyadenylation signal (Gil and Proudfoot, 1987)
   3327..3374    +  terminator     T7 terminator: transcription terminator for bacteriophage T7 RNA polymerase
   3387..4092    +  misc_recomb    baculovirus recombination region (ORF1629): contains part of ORF1629
   4101..4134    +  protein_bind   loxP: Cre-mediated recombination occurs in the 8-bp core sequence (GCATACAT). Cre recombinase
   4302..4889    -  rep_origin     ori: high-copy-number ColE1/pMB1/pBR322/pUC origin of replication
   4902..5762    -  CDS            AmpR: β-lactamase; bla; confers resistance to ampicillin, carbenicillin, and related antibiotics
   5763..5814    -  promoter       AmpR promoter (fragment): bla
>Addgene plasmid #41115 | pOPINS3C | depositor full sequence | sequence record 54668 | pOPINS3C sequence 5824 bps
TCCTGCATCTTTTAATCAAATCCCAAGATGTGTATAAACGCGCCGGTATGTACAGGAAGAGGTTTATACT
AAACTGTTACATTGCAAACGTGGTTTCGTGTGCCAAGTGTGAAAACCGATGTTTAATCAAGGCTCTGACG
CATTTCTACAACCACGACTCCAAGTGTGTGGGTGAAGTCATGCATCTTTTAATCAAATCCCAAGATGTGT
ATAAACCACCAAACTGCCAAAAAATGAAAACTGTCGACAAGCTCTGTCCGTTTGCTGGCAACTGCAAGGG
TCTCAATCCTATTTGTAATTATTGAATAATAAAACAATTATAAATGTCAAATTTGTTTTTTATTAACGAT
ACAAACCAAACGCAACAAGAACATTTGTAGTATTATCTATAATTGAAAACGCGTAGTTATAATCGCTGAG
GTAATATTTAAAATCATTTTCAAATGATTCACAGTTAATTTGCGACAATATAATTTTATTTTCACATAAA
CTAGACGCCTTGTCGTCTTCTTCTTCGTATTCCTTCTCTTTTTCATTTTTCTCTTCATAAAAATTAACAT
AGTTATTATCGTATCCATATATGTATCTATCGTATAGAGTAAATTTTTTGTTGTCATAAATATATATGTC
TTTTTTAATGGGGTGTATAGTACCGCTGCGCATAGTTTTTCTGTAATTTACAACAGTGCTATTTTCTGGT
AGTTCTTCGGAGTGTGTTGCTTTAATTATTAAATTTATATAATCAATGAATTTGGGATCGTCGGTTTTGT
ACAATATGTTGCCGGCATAGTACGCAGCTTCTTCTAGTTCAATTACACCATTTTTTAGCAGCACCGGATT
AACATAACTTTCCAAAATGTTGTACGAACCGTTAAACAAAAACAGTTCACCTCCCTTTTCTATACTATTG
TCTGCGAGCAGTTGTTTGTTGTTAAAAATAACAGCCATTGTAATGAGACGCACAAACTAATATCACAAAC
TGGAAATGTCTATCAATATATAGTTGCTGATGGCCGGCCGTAATGAGACGCACAAACTAATATCACAAAC
TGGAAATGTCTATCAATATATAGTTGCTCTAGTTATTAATAGTAATCAATTACGGGGTCATTAGTTCATA
GCCCATATATGGAGTTCCGCGTTACATAACTTACGGTAAATGGCCCGCCTGGCTGACCGCCCAACGACCC
CCGCCCATTGACGTCAATAATGACGTATGTTCCCATAGTAACGCCAATAGGGACTTTCCATTGACGTCAA
TGGGTGGAGTATTTACGGTAAACTGCCCACTTGGCAGTACATCAAGTGTATCATATGCCAAGTACGCCCC
CTATTGACGTCAATGACGGTAAATGGCCCGCCTGGCATTATGCCCAGTACATGACCTTATGGGACTTTCC
TACTTGGCAGTACATCTACGTATTAGTCATCGCTATTACCATGCATGGTCGAGGTGAGCCCCACGTTCTG
CTTCACTCTCCCCATCTCCCCCCCCTCCCCACCCCCAATTTTGTATTTATTTATTTTTTAATTATTTTGT
GCAGCGATGGGGGCGGGGGGGGGGGGGGGGCGCGCGCCAGGCGGGGCGGGGCGGGGCGAGGGGCGGGGCG
GGGCGAGGCGGAGAGGTGCGGCGGCAGCCAATCAGAGCGGCGCGCTCCGAAAGTTTCCTTTTATGGCGAG
GCGGCGGCGGCGGCGGCCCTATAAAAAGCGAAGCGCGCGGCGGGCGGGAGTCGCTGCGCGCTGCCTTCGC
CCCGTGCCCCGCTCCGCCGCCGCCTCGCGCCGCCCGCCCCGGCTCTGACTGACCGCGTTACTCCCACAGG
TGAGCGGGCGGGACGGCCCTTCTCCTTCGGGCTGTAATTAGCGCTTGGTTTAATGACGGCTTGTTTCTTT
TCTGTGGCTGCGTGAAAGCCTTGAGGGGCTCCGGGAGGGCCCTTTGTGCGGGGGGAGCGGCTCGGGGCTG
TCCGCGGGGGGACGGCTGCCTTCGGGGGGGACGGGGCAGGGCGGGGTTCGGCTTCTGGCGTGTGACCGGC
GGCTCTAGAGCCTCTGCTAACCATGTTCATGCCTTCTTCTTTTTCCTACAGCTCCTGGGCAACGTGCTGG
TTATTGTGCTGTCTCATCATTTTGGCAAAGAATTGGATCGGACCGAAATTAATACGACTCACTATAGGGG
AATTGTGAGCGGATAACAATTCCCCGGAGTTAATCCGGGACCTTTAATTCAACCCAACACAATATATTAT
AGTTAAATAAGAATTATTATCAAATCATTTGTATATTAATTAAAATACTATACTGTAAATTACATTTTAT
TTACAATCAAAGGAGATATACCATGGCACACCATCACCACCATCACGGGAGCGATAGCGAAGTGAACCAG
GAAGCGAAACCGGAAGTTAAACCGGAAGTGAAACCGGAAACCCATATTAATCTGAAAGTTAGCGACGGCA
GCAGCGAAATCTTTTTTAAAATTAAAAAAACCACCCCGCTGCGTCGCCTGATGGAAGCCTTTGCGAAACG
TCAGGGTAAAGAAATGGATAGCCTGCGCTTTCTGTATGACGGCATCCGTATTCAGGCCGATCAGACCCCG
GAAGACCTGGATATGGAAGACAACGATATTATTGAAGCGCATCGCGAACAGATCAGCAGCGGTCTGGAAG
TTCTGTTTCAGGGTACCGTACCGTCGACCCGACTGGAAAGCGGGCAGTGAGCGCAACGCAATTAATGTGA
GTTAGCTCACTCATTAGGCACCCCAGGCTTTACACTTTATGCTTCCGGCTCGTATGTTGTGTGGAATTGT
GAGCGGATAACAATTTCACACAGGAAACAGCTATGACCATGATTACGGATTCACTGGCCGTCGTTTTACA
ACGTCGTGACTGGGAAAACCCTGGCGTTACCCAACTTAATCGCCTTGCAGCACATCCCCCTTTCGCCAGC
TGGCGTAATAGCGAAGAGGCCCGCACCGATCGCCCTTCCCAACAGTTGCGCAGCCTGAATGGCGAATGGC
GCCAAGCTTTCTAGACCAGTTTGTGATTAACCTCAGGTGCAGGCTGCCTATCAGAAGGTGGTGGCTGGTG
TGGCCAATGCCCTGGCTCACAAATACCACTGAGATCGATCTTTTTCCCTCTGCCAAAAATTATGGGGACA
TCATGAAGCCCCTTGAGCATCTGACTTCTGGCTAATAAAGGAAATTTATTTTCATTGCAATAGTGTGTTG
GAATTTTTTGTGTCTCTCACTCGGAAGGACATATGGGAGGGCAAATCATTTAAAACATCAGAATGAGTAT
TTGGTTTAGAGTTTGGCAACATATGCCCATATGTAACTAGCATAACCCCTTGGGGCCTCTAAACGGGTCT
TGAGGGGTTTTTTGCTGAAAGCATGCGGAGGAAATTCTCCTTGAAGTTTCCCTGGTGTTCAAAGTAAAGG
AGTTTGCACCAGACGCACCTCTGTTCACTGGTCCGGCGTATTAAAACACGATACATTGTTATTAGTACAT
TTATTAAGCGCTAGATTCTGTGCGTTGTTGATTTACAGACAATTGTTGTACGTATTTTAATAATTCATTA
AATTTATAATCTTTAGGGTGGTATGTTAGAGCGAAAATCAAATGATTTTCAGCGTCTTTATATCTGAATT
TAAATATTAAATCCTCAATAGATTTGTAAAATAGGTTTCGATTAGTTTCAAACAAGGGTTGTTTTTCCGA
ACCGATGGCTGGACTATCTAATGGATTTTCGCTCAACGCCACAAAACTTGCCAAATCTTGTAGCAGCAAT
CTAGCTTTGTCGATATTCGTTTGTGTTTTGTTTTGTAATAAAGGTTCGACGTCGTTCAAAATATTATGCG
CTTTTGTATTTCTTTCATCACTGTCGTTAGTGTACAATTGACTCGACGTAAACACGTTAAATAGAGCTTG
GACATATTTAACATCGGGCGTGTTAGCTTTATTAGGCCGATTATCGTCGTCGTCCCAACCCTCGTCGTTA
GAAGTTGCTTCCGAAGACGATTTTGCCATAGCCACACGACGCCTATTAATTGTGTCGGCTAACACGTCCG
CGATCAAATTTGTAGTTGAGCTTTTTGGAATTGCGATCGCATAACTTCGTATAGCATACATTATACGAAG
TTATAAGCTCGGAACGCTGCGCTCGGTCGTTCGGCTGCGGCGAGCGGTATCAGCTCACTCAAAGGCGGTA
ATACGGTTATCCACAGAATCAGGGGATAACGCAGGAAAGAACATGTGAGCAAAAGGCCAGCAAAAGGCCA
GGAACCGTAAAAAGGCCGCGTTGCTGGCGTTTTTCCATAGGCTCCGCCCCCTGACGAGCATCACAAAAAT
CGACGCTCAAGTCAGAGGTGGCGAAACCCGACAGGACTATAAAGATACCAGGCGTTTCCCCCTGGAAGCT
CCCTCGTGCGCTCTCCTGTTCCGACCCTGCCGCTTACCGGATACCTGTCCGCCTTTCTCCCTTCGGGAAG
CGTGGCGCTTTCTCAATGCTCACGCTGTAGGTATCTCAGTTCGGTGTAGGTCGTTCGCTCCAAGCTGGGC
TGTGTGCACGAACCCCCCGTTCAGCCCGACCGCTGCGCCTTATCCGGTAACTATCGTCTTGAGTCCAACC
CGGTAAGACACGACTTATCGCCACTGGCAGCAGCCACTGGTAACAGGATTAGCAGAGCGAGGTATGTAGG
CGGTGCTACAGAGTTCTTGAAGTGGTGGCCTAACTACGGCTACACTAGAAGAACAGTATTTGGTATCTGC
GCTCTGCTGAAGCCAGTTACCTTCGGAAAAAGAGTTGGTAGCTCTTGATCCGGCAAACAAACCACCGCTG
GTAGCGGTGGTTTTTTTGTTTGCAAGCAGCAGATTACGCGCAGAAAAAAAGGATCTCAAGAAGATCCTTT
GTTACCAATGCTTAATCAGTGAGGCACCTATCTCAGCGATCTGTCTATTTCGTTCATCCATAGTTGCCTG
ACTCCCCGTCGTGTAGATAACTACGATACGGGAGGGCTTACCATCTGGCCCCAGTGCTGCAATGATACCG
CGAGACCCACGCTCACCGGCTCCAGATTTATCAGCAATAAACCAGCCAGCCGGAAGGGCCGAGCGCAGAA
GTGGTCCTGCAACTTTATCCGCCTCCATCCAGTCTATTAATTGTTGCCGGGAAGCTAGAGTAAGTAGTTC
GCCAGTTAATAGTTTGCGCAACGTTGTTGCCATTGCTACAGGCATCGTGGTGTCACGCTCGTCGTTTGGT
ATGGCTTCATTCAGCTCCGGTTCCCAACGATCAAGGCGAGTTACATGATCCCCCATGTTGTGCAAAAAAG
CGGTTAGCTCCTTCGGTCCTCCGATCGTTGTCAGAAGTAAGTTGGCCGCAGTGTTATCACTCATGGTTAT
GGCAGCACTGCATAATTCTCTTACTGTCATGCCATCCGTAAGATGCTTTTCTGTGACTGGTGAGTACTCA
ACCAAGTCATTCTGAGAATAGTGTATGCGGCGACCGAGTTGCTCTTGCCCGGCGTCAATACGGGATAATA
CCGCGCCACATAGCAGAACTTTAAAAGTGCTCATCATTGGAAAACGTTCTTCGGGGCGAAAACTCTCAAG
GATCTTACCGCTGTTGAGATCCAGTTCGATGTAACCCACTCGTGCACCCAACTGATCTTCAGCATCTTTT
ACTTTCACCAGCGTTTCTGGGTGAGCAAAAACAGGAAGGCAAAATGCCGCAAAAAAGGGAATAAGGGCGA
CACGGAAATGTTGAATACTCATACTCTTCCTTTTTCAATATTATTGAAGCATTTATCAGGGTTATTGTCT
CATGTCCGCGCGTT
