>Addgene plasmid #41115 | pOPINS3C | addgene partial sequence | sequence record 61256 | T7 5'-TAATACGACTCACTATAGGG-3'
ATCCGGGACCTTTAATTCAACCCAACACAATATATTATAGTTAAATAAGAATTATTATCAAATCATTTGT
ATATTAATTAAAATACTATACTGTAAATTACATTTTATTTACAATCAAAGGAGATATACCATGGCACACC
ATCACCACCATCACGGGAGCGATAGCGAAGTGAACCAGGAAGCGAAACCGGAAGTTAAACCGGAAGTGAA
ACCGGAAACCCATATTAATCTGAAAGTTAGCGACGGCAGCAGCGAAATCTTTTTTAAAATTAAAAAAACC
ACCCCGCTGCGTCGCCTGATGGAAGCCTTTGCGAAACGTCAGGGTAAAGAAATGGATAGCCTGCGCTTTC
TGTATGACGGCATCCGTATTCAGGCCGATCAGACCCCGGAAGACCTGGATATGGAAGACAACGATATTAT
TGAAGCGCATCGCGAACAGATCAGCAGCGGTCTGGAAGTTCTGTTTCAGGGTACCGTCGACCCGACTGGA
AAGCGGGCAGTGAGCGCAACGCAATTAATGTGAGTTAGCTCACTCATTAGGCACCCCAGGCTTTACACTT
TATGCTTCCGGCTCGTATGTTGTGTGGAATTGTGAGCGGATAACAATTTCACACAGGAAACAGCTATGAC
CATGATTACGGATTCACTGGCCGTCGTTTTACAACGTCGTGACTGGGAAAACCCTGGCGTTACCCAACTT
AATCGCCTTGCAGCACATCCCCCTTTCGCCAGCTGGCGTAATAGCGAAGAGGCCCGCACCGATCGCCCTT
CCCAACAGTTGCGCAGCCTG
